Addgene plasmid #71000: pFOSGE_COF3D09
Purpose: Gateway entry clone
Depositing lab: Alexander Stark. Depositing organization: Research Institute of Molecular Pathology (IMP). Publication: Transcriptional regulators form diverse groups with context-dependent regulatory functions. Stampfel G, Kazmar T, Frank O, Wienerroither S, Reiter F, Stark A. Nature. 2015 Nov 9. doi: 10.1038/nature15545. PubMed 26550828.
Backbone
  Vector backbone: pDONR221
  Backbone manufacturer: Invitrogen
  Backbone size w/o insert (bp): 4762
  Vector type: Gateway entry vector
Growth in bacteria
  Bacterial resistance: Kanamycin, 50 μg/mL
  Growth temperature: 37°C
  Growth strain: DH5alpha
  Copy number: High Copy
Gene/Insert
  Gene/Insert name: CG3353 (alt names: FBgn0038869; CG3353, FBtr0084108)
  Species: D. melanogaster (fly)
  Insert size (bp): 1179
  Cloning method: Gateway Cloning
  Sequencing primers: 5′ M13-F20; 3′ M13R
Terms and licenses: Academic/Nonprofit Terms; Industry Terms: Not Available to Industry
How to cite: pFOSGE_COF3D09 was a gift from Alexander Stark (Addgene plasmid # 71000 ; http://n2t.net/addgene:71000 ; RRID:Addgene_71000)
