[The description below was written by a language model from this plasmid's Addgene catalogue record.]
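Description:
pFOSGE_COF3D09 is a Gateway entry clone built on the commercial pDONR221 donor backbone and carrying the Drosophila melanogaster gene CG3353 (FlyBase gene FBgn0038869, transcript FBtr0084108) as an insert of about 1.2 kb. It is a high-copy bacterial plasmid maintained in standard E. coli cloning strains under kanamycin selection. The insert was introduced by Gateway cloning. In a pDONR221-derived entry clone this normally means that a BP recombination replaced the donor vector's counter-selectable cassette with the fragment, leaving it flanked by attL recombination sites. No feature table is supplied, so the exact sites and junctions cannot be confirmed from the record. M13 forward and reverse priming sites on either side of the insert are listed for sequence verification.

As an entry vector, the plasmid is not itself an expression construct. The record lists no promoter, tag or reporter driving CG3353, and none would be expected in this type of backbone. Its role is to serve as a shuttle, since an LR recombination reaction can transfer the CG3353 fragment in a defined orientation into any compatible destination vector, which then supplies the promoter, fusion partners and host-specific elements needed for expression. The associated publication concerns transcriptional regulators and their context-dependent regulatory functions, which suggests that this clone belongs to a larger collection of fly factor clones prepared for systematic functional testing. The record does not state the function of CG3353, whether the insert includes a stop codon, or which destination vectors were used.
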