>Addgene plasmid #71000 | pFOSGE_COF3D09 | depositor partial sequence | sequence record 126942 | insert
ATGAATAATTTTGAAATTCGGGAGTTGCCCGGCAAGGGACGTGCGATGATCGCGACCAAAAATTTCGCGA
AGGACGAGGTGATCTTCGAGGAGGAACCGTTCGTGTCCCGGCAGTTCTCGTGGAACGTGGCCTACGGCTA
TGCGGCGTGTGACCACTGCATGCGGCCACTGGAGACGGTGTTAGAGAATGTGCGCCGCCTGGCCAGTGAT
CCCAAAGTGGAGGTGCCGCTGCTTCAACACGATCCCACCGCCCAGTGGGTGGCCCAGTTCACCCAGTGCC
CACGGTGCAAGGTGCGCTACTGCTCCGAGGACTGCCTAATGGAGGCGCAGAAGCGCTACCACCGCGTGGC
TTGCATGGGCGCCTTCCACTCCGACGACACACATCCCATCAATGTACTGAATGAGACTTGGAAAAAGATG
CACTATCCGCCCGAGACGGGTAGCATAATGCTGATTGTCCGCCTGATGGCTCTTTACCAGCAGAGCACCA
AGAAGGAGGAGTTCCTCGAGCAATTGCAGTCCTTCCAGTCGCTGATTGTGAATCGCGAGCAGAAGATCTA
TCACAAAATGCTGGGCGAGAACTTTGAGCAGCAGATGGAGCAGTTGTATCTTGCGTTCTGCAATGCTTTC
ACGGGCGAGGAGTTCTCCATATTCAAAACACCGGATGCTTTCAAGACATTGATGGCCATTCTGGGAACTA
ACAGCCAGGGAATTGCAACAAGCGTGCTTTCCCAGTGGGTTGCCAAGGTGTCCGATCTACCACTAACGGA
TTCGGAAAAGGAACAGCTCGACACGGTCATCGACGGACTGTACGCCAAAGTCGGAGAATTTGCTGGCGAA
TTCCTGAACAACGAGGGCTCTGGACTATACCTGCTGCAGAGCAAAATCAACCACAGTTGCGTGCCGAATG
CCTGCTCCACATTTCCCTATTCCAACGACATTGTCGTGCTAAAGGCCTTGGCTCCCATTCAACAGGGCGA
AGAGATCTGCATCTCCTACCTGGACGAATGCATGCTGGAGCGTAGTCGCCACTCGAGGCACAAGGTCTTG
CGCGAGAACTACGTGTTCATCTGCCAGTGCCCCAAGTGCCGCGCCCAGGCGTCCGATCCCGACGAGACCA
GCGAAGATGACGATGACGACGACGAAATGGACGACTACGACGATGATGACGACATGAAC
