>Addgene plasmid #71000 | pFOSGE_COF3D09 | addgene partial sequence | sequence record 131536 | M13-F20 5'-TGTAAAACGACGGCCAGT-3'
ACTGATAGTGACCTGTTCGTTGCAACAAATTGATGAGCAATGCTTTTTTATAATGCCAACTTTGTACAAA
AAAGCAGGCTTCATGAATAATTTTGAAATTCGGGAGTTGCCCGGCAAGGGACGTGCGATGATCGCGACCA
AAAATTTCGCGAAGGACGAGGTGATCTTCGAGGAGGAACCGTTCGTGTCCCGGCAGTTCTCGTGGAACGT
GGCCTACGGCTATGCGGCGTGTGACCACTGCATGCGGCCACTGGAGACGGTGTTAGAGAATGTGCGCCGC
CTGGCCAGTGATCCCAAAGTGGAGGTGCCGCTGCTTCAACACGATCCCACCGCCCAGTGGGTGGCCCAGT
TCACCCAGTGCCCACGGTGCAAGGTGCGCTACTGCTCCGAGGACTGCCTAATGGAGGCGCAGAAGCGCTA
CCACCGCGTGGCTTGCATGGGCGCCTTCCACTCCGACGACACACATCCCATCAATGTACTGAATGAGACT
TGGAAAAAGATGCACTATCCGCCCGAGACGGGTAGCATAATGCTGATTGTCCGCCTGATGGCTCTTTACC
AG
