>Addgene plasmid #71000 | pFOSGE_COF3D09 | addgene partial sequence | sequence record 131537 | M13-Rev 5'-CAGGAAACAGCTATGACC-3'
ATTTTGACTGATAGTGACCTGTTCGTTGCAACAAATTGATAAGCAATGCTTTCTTATAATGCCAACTTTG
TACAAGAAAGCTGGGTCGTTCATGTCGTCATCATCGTCGTAGTCGTCCATTTCGTCGTCGTCATCGTCAT
CTTCGCTGGTCTCGTCGGGATCGGACGCCTGGGCGCGGCACTTGGGGCACTGGCAGATGAACACGTAGTT
CTCGCGCAAGACCTTGTGCCTCGAGTGGCGACTACGCTCCAGCATGCATTCGTCCAGGTAGGAGATGCAG
ATCTCTTCGCCCTGTTGAATGGGAGCCAAGGCCTTTAGCACGACAATGTCGTTGGAATAGGGAAATGTGG
AGCAGGCATTCGGCACGCAACTGTGGTTGATTTTGCTCTGCAGCAGGTATAGTCCAGAGCCCTCGTTGTT
CAGGAATTCGCCAGCAAATTCTCCGACTTTGGCGTACAGTCCGTCGATGACCGTGTCGAGCTGTTCCTTT
TCCGAATCCGTTAGTGGTAGATCGGACACCTTGGCAACCCACTGGGAAAGCACGCTTGTTGCAATTCCCT
GGCTGTTAGTTCCCAGAATGGCCATCAATGTCTTGAAAGCATCCGGTGTTTTGAATATGGAGAACTCCTC
GCCCGTGAAAGCATTGCAGAACGCAAGATACAACTGCTCCATCTGCTGCT
